>Addgene plasmid #203398 | pRDA_550 | addgene full sequence | sequence record 398453 | Addgene NGS Result
CAGCTTGGCACTGGCCGTCGTTTTACAACGTCGTGACTGGGAAAACCCTGGCGTTACCCAACTTAATCGC
CTTGCAGCACATCCCCCTTTCGCCAGCTGGCGTAATAGCGAAGAGGCCCGCACCGATCGCCCTTCCCAAC
AGTTGCGCAGCCTGAATGGCGAATGGCGCCTGATGCGGTATTTTCTCCTTACGCATCTGTGCGGTATTTC
ACACCGCATATGGTGCACTCTCAGTACAATCTGCTCTGATGCCGCATAGTTAAGCCAGCCCCGACACCCG
CCAACACCCGCTGACGCGCCCTGACGGGCTTGTCTGCTCCCGGCATCCGCTTACAGACAAGCTGTGACCG
ACTCCGGGAGCTGCATGTGTCAGAGGTTTTCACCGTCATCACCGAAACGCGCGAGTCGAAAGGGCCTCGT
GATACGCCTATTTTTATAGGTTAATGTCATGATAATAATGGTTTCTTAGACGTCAGGTGGCACTTTTCGG
GGAAATGTGCGCGGAACCCCTATTTGTTTATTTTTCTAAATACATTCAAATATGTATCCGCTCATGAGAC
AATAACCCTGATAAATGCTTCAATAATATTGAAAAAGGAAGAGTATGAGTATTCAACATTTCCGTGTCGC
CCTTATTCCCTTTTTTGCGGCATTTTGCCTTCCTGTTTTTGCTCACCCAGAAACGCTGGTGAAAGTAAAA
GATGCTGAAGATCAGTTGGGTGCACGAGTGGGTTACATCGAACTGGATCTCAACAGCGGTAAGATCCTTG
AGAGTTTTCGCCCCGAAGAACGTTTTCCAATGATGAGCACTTTTAAAGTTCTGCTATGTGGCGCGGTATT
ATCCCGTATTGACGCCGGGCAAGAGCAACTCGGTCGCCGCATACACTATTCTCAGAATGACTTGGTTGAG
TACTCACCAGTCACAGAAAAGCATCTTACGGATGGCATGACAGTAAGAGAATTATGCAGTGCTGCCATAA
CCATGAGTGATAACACTGCGGCCAACTTACTTCTGACAACGATCGGAGGACCGAAGGAGCTAACCGCTTT
TTTGCACAACATGGGGGATCATGTAACTCGCCTTGATCGTTGGGAACCGGAGCTGAATGAAGCCATACCA
AACGACGAGCGTGACACCACGATGCCTGTAGCAATGGCAACAACGTTGCGCAAACTATTAACTGGCGAAC
TACTTACTCTAGCTTCCCGGCAACAATTAATAGACTGGATGGAGGCGGATAAAGTTGCAGGACCACTTCT
GCGCTCGGCCCTTCCGGCTGGCTGGTTTATTGCTGATAAATCTGGAGCCGGTGAGCGTGGGTCTCGCGGT
ATCATTGCAGCACTGGGGCCAGATGGTAAGCCCTCCCGTATCGTAGTTATCTACACGACGGGGAGTCAGG
CAACTATGGATGAACGAAATAGACAGATCGCTGAGATAGGTGCCTCACTGATTAAGCATTGGTAACTGTC
AGACCAAGTTTACTCATATATACTTTAGATTGATTTAAAACTTCATTTTTAATTTAAAAGGATCTAGGTG
AAGATCCTTTTTGATAATCTCATGACCAAAATCCCTTAACGTGAGTTTTCGTTCCACTGAGCGTCAGACC
CCGTAGAAAAGATCAAAGGATCTTCTTGAGATCCTTTTTTTCTGCGCGTAATCTGCTGCTTGCAAACAAA
AAAACCACCGCTACCAGCGGTGGTTTGTTTGCCGGATCAAGAGCTACCAACTCTTTTTCCGAAGGTAACT
GGCTTCAGCAGAGCGCAGATACCAAATACTGTTCTTCTAGTGTAGCCGTAGTTAGGCCACCACTTCAAGA
ACTCTGTAGCACCGCCTACATACCTCGCTCTGCTAATCCTGTTACCAGTGGCTGCTGCCAGTGGCGATAA
GTCGTGTCTTACCGGGTTGGACTCAAGACGATAGTTACCGGATAAGGCGCAGCGGTCGGGCTGAACGGGG
GGTTCGTGCACACAGCCCAGCTTGGAGCGAACGACCTACACCGAACTGAGATACCTACAGCGTGAGCTAT
GAGAAAGCGCCACGCTTCCCGAAGGGAGAAAGGCGGACAGGTATCCGGTAAGCGGCAGGGTCGGAACAGG
AGAGCGCACGAGGGAGCTTCCAGGGGGAAACGCCTGGTATCTTTATAGTCCTGTCGGGTTTCGCCACCTC
TGACTTGAGCGTCGATTTTTGTGATGCTCGTCAGGGGGGCGGAGCCTATGGAAAAACGCCAGCAACGCGG
CCTTTTTACGGTTCCTGGCCTTTTGCTGGCCTTTTGCTCACATGTTCTTTCCTGCGTTATCCCCTGATTC
TGTGGATAACCGTATTACCGCCTTTGAGTGAGCTGATACCGCTCGCCGCAGCCGAACGACCGAGCGCAGC
GAGTCAGTGAGCGAGGAAGCGGAAGAGCGCCCAATACGCAAACCGCCTCTCCCCGCGCGTTGGCCGATTC
ATTAATGCAGCTGGCACGACAGGTTTCCCGACTGGAAAGCGGGCAGTGAGCGCAACGCAATTAATGTGAG
TTAGCTCACTCATTAGGCACCCCAGGCTTTACACTTTATGCTTCCGGCTCGTATGTTGTGTGGAATTGTG
AGCGGATAACAATTTCACACAGGAAACAGCTATGACATGATTACGAATTTGGTCTCTGCAAAAGTCTAGG
CCTCCAAAAAAGCCTCCTCACTACTTCTGGAATAGCTCAGAGGCCGAGGCGGCCTCGGCCTCTGCATAAA
TAAAAAAAATTAGTCAGCCATGGGGCGGAGAATGGGCGGAACTGGGCGGAGTTAGGGGCGGGATGGGCGG
AGTTAGGGGCGGGATAGCTAGAGCCAGACATGATAAGATACATTGATGAGTTTGGACAAACCACAACTAG
AATGCAGTGAAAAAAATGCTTTATTTGTGAAATTTGTGATGCTATTGCTTTATTTGTAACCATTATAAGC
TGCAATAAACAAGTTCCTCTCACTCTCTGATATTCATTTCTTTGCAAGTTATAAATACTGAATAATAAGA
TGACATGAACTACTACTGCTAGAGATTTTCCACACTGACTAAAAGGGTCTGAGGGATCTCTAGTTACCAG
AGTCACACAACAGACGGGCACACACTACTTGAAGCACTCAAGGCAAGCTTTATTGAGGCTTAAGCAGTGG
GTTCCCTAGTTAGCCAGAGAGCTCCCAGGCTCAGATCTGGTCTAACCAGAGAGACCCAGTACAAGCAAAA
AGCAGATCTTATCTTCGTTGGGAGTGAATTAGCCCTTCCAGTCCCCCCTTTTCTTTTAAAAAGTGGCTAA
GATCTACAGCTGCCTTGTAAGTCATTGGTCTTAAAGGTACCAGGCGGGGAGGCGGCCCAAAGAGAGATCC
GACTCGTCTGAGGGCGAAGGCGAGGACGCGGAAGAGGCCGCAGAGCCGGCAGCAGGCCGCGGGAAGGAAG
GTCCGCTGGATTGAGGGCCGAAGGGACGTAGCAGAAGGACGTCCCGCGCAGAATCCAGGTGGCAACACAG
GCGAGCAGCCAAGGAAAGGACGATGATTTCCCCGACAACACCACGGAATTGTCAGTGCCCAACAGCCGAG
CCCCTGTCCAGCAGCGGGCAAGGCAGGCGGCGATGAGTTCCGCCGTGGCAATAGGGAGGGGGAAAGCGAA
AGTCCCGGAAAGGAGCTGACAGGTGGTGGCAATGCCCCAACCAGTGGGGGTTGCGTCAGCAAACACAGTG
CACACCACGCCACGTTGCCTGACAACGGGCCACAACTCCTCATAAAGAGACAGCAACCAGGATTTATACA
AGGAGGAGAAAATGAAAGCCATACGGGAAGCAATAGCATGATACAAAGGCATTAAAGCAGCGTATCCACA
TAGCGTAAAAGGAGCAACATAGTTAAGAATACCAGTCAATCTTTCACAAATTTTGTAATCCAGAGGTTGA
TTGTCGACTTATCAGGCACCGGGCTTGCGGGTCATGCACCAGGTGCGCGGTCCTTCGGGCACCTCGACGT
CGGCGGTGACGGTGAAGCCGAGCCGCTCGTAGAAGGGGAGGTTGCGGGGCGCGGAGGTCTCCAGGAAGGC
GGGCACCCCGGCGCGCTCGGCCGCCTCCACTCCGGGGAGCACGACGGCGCTGCCCAGACCCTTGCCCTGG
TGGTCGGGCGAGACTCCGACGGTGGCCAGGAACCACGCGGGCTCCTTGGGCCGGTGCGGCGCCAGGAGGC
CTTCCATCTGTTGCTGCGCGGCCAGCCGGGAACCGCTCAACTCGGCCATGCGCGGGCCGATCTCGGCGAA
CACCGCCCCCGCTTCGACGCTCTCCGGCGTGGTCCAGACCGCCACCGCGGCGCCGTCGTCCGCGACCCAC
ACCTTGCCGATGTCGAGCCCGACGCGCGTGAGGAAGAGTTCTTGCAGCTCGGTGACCCGCTCGATGTGGC
GGTCCGGATCGACGGTGTGGCGCGTGGCGGGGTAGTCGGCGAACGCGGCGGCGAGGGTGCGTACGGCCCT
GGGGACGTCGTCGCGGGTGGCGAGGCGCACCGTGGGCTTGTACTCGGTCCCGGAAGGGCCGGGATTCTCC
TCCACGTCACCGCATGTTAGAAGGCTTCCTCTGCCCTCGCATCCTGCGGCCGCGGCATAGTCGGGGACAT
CATATGGGTATGCATAATCAGGCACGTCGTAGGGATAAGCGTAATCTGGAACATCGTATGGGTAGGATCC
CTTTTTCTTTTTTGCCTGGCCGGCCTTTTTCGTGGCCGCCGGCCTTTTGTTGCGCAGCTCCTGGATGTAG
GCCAGCCAGTCCTGATTGGAGATGCCGTTCTGCAGCTTCAGATCCTTGCTCTCCTTCAGGTGATTCAGCA
GCAGCTGGCCCTTCAGGGCGATGTGGTAGGCGCCATTGGCATCGGCGTCCATGGGCCACTCTGGGTTCTG
AAACCGGGAGTCGAAGCACACGCCATTCAGATCGCGCACGGGGCTGTTGATATAGTCCTCGCCTGTGGCG
GCATTGGAGTTCCGCATCTGCAGCACGCTGCGGATCAGGGCCACCATGGTGTCGATGGCGTGAGAATCGT
CATTCTCCAGCAGCTTTGGCAGGATGTTGGAGCCATCCCTGAACACGATGCCCTTCTCCTCCAGCAGGGC
GATCAGCTCGTTGGCAGGATACAGGTCCCGGTATCTGCCGGTGAATCTGTGATTCTCGATCACTGGCACG
ATTCTCTTGCCGGCGATGAAAGGGGTGCCCTTGGCGTCAAACTGTGTCTCGTTCTTCTCGAACACGATAT
CCCATGCAGGCATAAAGCCGGGCAGGCCCCTCTGGAAGGACAGATTTCTGTTCATCTTAAAGTGCAGGAT
GAAGTCGCCGGTTTTCACGTCGTAGTGCAGAAAGTCGAAGCCCTCCAGGAAGTGCTTGCGGCTCTCGTGA
TTCTTGATGGTTTTCCACACGAAGGGGTCCACGAAGCCGGTCAGGGGATCGATCTTAGATGTATATGGGG
CAGGCACGTAAAACAGGAAGCCAGACTGGGTGCCCATCTTGGCAAAGGAGGTGAACTGGTCTGTCAGCTG
GTATGGGTTCAGCACGCCTCCCACTTTCTCTGCTGGATAGTCCTTCAGCACCAGGCAATTCAGCTTATCG
ATCAGCATCTTCTCGAACTGCTGGTACACGGCCTTCTCGGCGATGCCGGTCCTCTTGCTCTTAAAGCCGA
AATTCAGGTTCTCCAGCACCACCACGGCCTGGTAGTGGATCATCAGGTCCACGATCTCGTGGATGACCTG
GCTCAGATAGCCCTGCTTCAGATCCTTGATTGTGCCCACCACAGACCAGGCCTGCCTTGCTGCCACCCTC
TCCTTCTCCCTGTTGTCCAGCTTCTTCTGGTAATCAAACTGCTGGATGGTGTTCAGGCTCCGCTGCTCCA
GGATCTTGCCGGTGGAGTCGATCACTGTGATATAGATCAGGTTTCTCTCGCCCCGATCGATGCCGATGAT
AGGTGTCTCGGGGTGCTCCTTCAGGTAGGCATTCACCCTCTGGTTGAACTTAGATGGGGAATTGGCGGCC
TGATAGTTCAGTGTGATAGGCACGTGGAAAAAGAACTTGTCGCTGGTAAAGCGCCTATCCTTGATGATCT
CGTGAGACACCTCCTTGGTGATCACGTTGGGCAGCAGGGCCCTGGCCTCATCAGACAGGTCGTGGGACAG
TCTGTGATTCACATAGTCGTACAGCTCCTGGTACAGGGTGTCGGGGATTGGGGTTTTCTGATCCTTCAGC
TTCTTGTTCAGCATCTTCTCTCCCAGCCGGTGTGCCATCCTCTTCATCCTGGACTTAGGGCGGTAGAACA
GCTCGGCCTGGCCATTCAGCTTGATGCTTGTCTTGGCCAGGTTCTCTGGAGAAAACAGGCCGGTCCAATA
CAGTGTGTGCAGATTAGGCTTGCCGTGGTGGCCCTTGGCAAAGTCCTTGTTATAGATCTGGAACAGGTAC
AGCTTGCCTGTCTCCACGGCATCCATGATCTCCTTCTCGGCGATTCTCTGGAAGCTGATGTGGTACAGCA
GGGGATTCAGCTCGGCATAGTACTCGCCCAGGTCCTTATACTGAGAGGATGGCCGCAGGCTAGACAGATC
GATAGAGGTTGTCTTGGTATACTTGGACAGAAAATCCCTTGTGAAGTCGATCCACTTGCACAGGGCCTCT
CTGTAGCCCTTCTGGTCGCCGGTTTTCTTGGCGTAGGCTGTCTGAAACTTCTTTGGCTCCTTCTCAGGAT
TGTTCAGGTCGTAGATCTCCTTTGTGATCTCCAGAGGCTCGATGAAATTGTTGGACAGCAGGATGGGGGT
TGTGTGGGTCTGAAAGTGGGCTGTCACGGCCTTCAGCTGGGTGCTGCACTTTGGGATCATCTTGGCGGCA
TCAGGGAAGTAGTCATAGTACATCTTATCAAAGCCCTCGCTGGTTTTCTCTGTGGGCTCGAAGCTCAGGG
CCTTATACCTGCCCTTCTGCTTTGGCATGATGCCCAGATAGTACAGGCCGTTCTTCACAAACAGGATGGC
GCCATTGTTCTTCTCCCGATTCACGTCCCAGCCGCGGGCCAGTGTAGGCATCTGAAAGTTCAGCTTGAAC
TTCTCCACGGAGTAGGGCTTCTTGGTGGCATAATTTCTGGCCTTGTTGTAGAAGCTCAGAGAAGGCTCCA
TCTCCAGCTTGATGCCGGTCAGCCGGGCAGAGAACTCGGGGTCCACCTCGTTGGACTCATCCACGGCAAA
CCAGTCCAGCAGGTGGTACAGGCCCAGCAGGCTGTCCAGCTGAGACTTCAGGATCTCCTTCTCCTCCTGC
TTCTTCAGGGTTGTAGGCAGTGGCTGATCCAGGGCGGCGTGTGCGTGGGACAGGATCTCGCTGGTTTTCT
GCTTGAAGGCCTCGCTCAGCTCCTTGCCTGCGGCAGAGATGATCTCCTGCAGGTTGATATCCTCGTGCTT
CAGGCTGCGCTGCACCTTCTCCTTGGCAGACTTGGTGATCTTGCCTGTCAGCTCGGAGATTCTCCGCTCA
TACAGGGCATTCCTCAGTGTATCCCAGTGGTCGCACAGGGCGCTGCTGATTGTCTCCAGCTTCTTGTGGC
TGATGAAGATGTGTGTCAGGTCGATGCTGTTCAGCTCGTTAAACAGGGCCTCGGCTGTCTCCAGCACGTT
CTCGTTTCTCAGCAGTGTCTTGTACTTGCAGAAGGACTGGATCACTTCCTCGTCGCTCTTAAACTCCTCC
AGGATGAAAGACAGGGTGTTCCTATCGGACAGGATCTGCTTAAACAGGGGGATGAATCTGTGTGGCAGGG
AGGCGATGATGTGGGCTGTCTCATCATTCTTCTGGATGGCCAGATTCAGCACCTCGTTCAGGCCCTTGAT
CTTCTCGGTGCCTGCCTCCCGAGAGATTCCTCCCAGCAGCTGGTTATACAGGTCGATCTGGGTCTGTGTC
AGCAGCTGGTTATAAAAAGGGAAGGAAAACACCTCCTCGATGGAGGTGCTCACGAAGATGCCGATGGCCT
TCTTCACGTTCTCAAAGTGCTCCCGCAGGCTGGGCACGGCGGTGATCAGGCGTGTGAAGATGTGACAATT
CTCCTTAAACTTGGGGAAGTTGTCCTGCACGATGCGGTGTGGGATGGCTGTGCTGATATCCTCGGCGCTG
AACACGTTCTTCCTGTTCCGATAAAAGCCGGAGAAGTAGGTTGTAAACTTGTCGAAGCTCCGCAGCAGGG
CGTTCTCGTGCTCGGTTGTGGTCACGGTGCCCAGCTGCTTCAGCACCTTGCCATTAAACAGCTCGGCCTT
GAACAGGCCCTTGTAGATCTCGGCGTGTCTCTTATTGATGGCATCGGTCAGGTTGTCTGTCCGGCCGATG
AAGTAGTCGTGGATGGCATTGCGATATGTGGCCTGCTCCTCGATCAGGGCGTTCCTTGTCTCCTCGGTTT
TCTCCTTTCTATAGGAGTCGATGGCGGCGCTCAGGTTCTCCCAATCCAGCTGCACCAGCTGCAGGCACTG
GTCGGCATAGGTCTTGTAGATCCGATCGATGATGGGCTTCAGCTCCTTGTAGTGATCATTGCGGGCCTTG
TCCTCCTCGATGAAGCCCTGCTCCTGGATGTGCTTCAGGGTCTTGCCCTGTGGGATCAGCTCAAACCGCA
GTGTCTTGCTCACCTGATACAGGTTGGTAAAGCCCTCGAACTGTGTGGCTGCTGGGACTCCGTGGATACC
GACCTTCCGCTTCTTCTTTGGGGCCATGGTGGCGGCTAGAATCACGACACCTGAAATGGAAGAAAAAAAC
TTTGAACCACTGTCTGAGGCTTGAGAATGAACCAAGATCCAAACTCAAAAAGGGCAAATTCCAAGGAGAA
TTACATCAAGTGCCAAGCTGGCCTAACTTCAGTCTCCACCCACTCAGTGTGGGGAAACTCCATCGCATAA
AACCCCTCCCCCCAACCTAAAGACGACGTACTCCAAAAGCTCGAGAACTAATCGAGGTGCCTGGACGGCG
CCCGGTACTCCGTGGAGTCACATGAAGCGACGGCTGAGGACGGAAAGGCCCTTTTCCTTTGTGTGGGTGA
CTCACCCGCCCGCTCTCCCGAGCGCCGCGTCCTCCATTTTGAGCTCCCTGCAGCAGGGCCGGGAAGCGGC
CATCTTTCCGCTCACGCAACTGGTGCCGACCGGGCCAGCCTTGCCGCCCAGGGCGGGGCGATACACGGCG
GCGCGAGGCCAGGCACCAGAGCAGGCCGGCCAGCTTGAGACTACCCCCGTCCGATTCTCGGTGGCCGCGC
TCGCAGGCCCCGCCTCGCCGAACATGTGCGCTGGGACGCACGGGCCCCGTCGCCGCCCGCGGCCCCAAAA
ACCGAAATACCAGTGTGCAGATCTTGGCCCGCATTTACAAGACTATCTTGCCAGAAAAAAAGCGTCGCAG
CAGGTCATCAAAAATTTTAAATGGCTAGAGACTTATCGAAAGCAGCGAGACAGGCGCGAAGGTGCCACCA
GATTCGCACGCGGCGGCCCCAGCGCCCAGGCCAGGCCTCAACTCAAGCACGAGGCGAAGGGGCTCCTTAA
GCGCAAGGCCTCGAACTCTCCCACCCACTTCCAACCCGAAGCTCGGGATCAAGAATCACGTACTGCAGCC
AGTGGAAGTAATTCAAGGCACGCAAGGGCCATAACCCGTAAAGAGGCCAGGCCCGCGGGAACCACACACG
GCACTTACCTGTGTTCTGGCGGCAAACCCGTTGCGAAAAAGAACGTTCACGGCGACTACTGCACTTATAT
ACGGTTCTCCCCCACCCTCGGGAAAAAGGCGGAGCCAGTACACGACATCACTTTCCCAGTTTACCCCGCG
CCACCTTCTCTAGGCACCGGTTCAATTGCCGACCCCTCCCCCCAACTTCTCGGGGACTGTGGGCGATGTG
CGCTCTGCCCACTGACGGGCACCGGAGCCAATTCCCACTCCTTTCAAGACCTAGAAGGTCCATTAGCTGC
AAAGATTCCTCTCTGTTTAAAACTTTATCCATCTTTGCAACTAGATTCGAAGAGGGCCTATTTCCCATGA
TTCCTTCATATTTGCATATACGATACAAGGCTGTTAGAGAGATAATTAGAATTAATTTGACTGTAAACAC
AAAGATATTAGTACAAAATACGTGACGTAGAAAGTAATAATTTCTTGGGTAGTTTGCAGTTTTAAAATTA
TGTTTTAAAATGGACTATCATATGCTTACCGTAACTTGAAAGTATTTCGATTTCTTGGCTTTATATATCT
TGTGGAAAGGACGAAACACCGGTAATTTCTACTCTTGTAGATGGAGACGCGTTTTTTCTCGTCTCTGAAT
CTGGTCTTGAAAAAGTGGCACCGAGTCGGTGAATTCAGTAGCGTGAAGAGCAGAGAACGAGCACCGACAA
CAACGCAGAAATTTTGAATTTTTGTAATTTGTTTTTGTAATTCTTTAGTTTGTATGTCTGTTGCTATTAT
GTCTACTATTCTTTCCCCTGCACTGTACCCCCCAATCCCCCCTTTTCTTTTAAATTGCTCGATCCAAGCA
ACGATACCGTCGAGATCCGTTCACTAATCGAATGGATCTGTCTCTGTCTCTCTCTCCACCTTCTTCTTCT
ATTCCTTCGGGCCTGTCGGGTCCCCTCGGGGTTGGGAGGTGGGTCTGAAACGATAATGGTGAATATCCCT
GCCTAACTCTATTCACTATAGAAAGTACAGCAAAAACTATTCTTAAACCTACCAAGCCTCCTACTATCAT
TATGAATAATTTTATATACCACAGCCAATTTGTTATGTTAAACCAATTCCACAAACTTGCCCATTTATCT
AATTCCAATAATTCTTGTTCATTCTTTTCTTGCTGGTTTTGCGATTCTTCAATTAAGGAGTGTATTAAGC
TTGTGTAATTGTTAATTTCTCTGTCCCACTCCATCCAGGTCGTGTGATTCCAAATCTGTTCCAGAGATTT
ATTACTCCAACTAGCATTCCAAGGCACAGCAGTGGTGCAAATGAGTTTTCCAGAGCAACCCCAAATCCCC
AGGAGCTGTTGATCCTTTAGGTATCTTTCCACAGCCAGGATTCTTGCCTGGAGCTGCTTGATGCCCCAGA
CTGTGAGTTGCAACAGATGCTGTTGCGCCTCAATAGCCCTCAGCAAATTGTTCTGCTGCTGCACTATACC
AGACAATAATTGTCTGGCCTGTACCGTCAGCGTCATTGACGCTGCGCCCATAGTGCTTCCTGCTGCTCCC
AAGAACCCAAGGAACAAAGCTCCTATTCCCACTGCTCTTTTTTCTCTCTGCACCACTCTTCTCTTTGCCT
TGGTGGGTGCTACTCCTAATGGTTCAATTTTTACTACTTTATATTTATATAATTCACTTCTCCAATTGTC
CCTCATATCTCCTCCTCCAGGTCTGAAGATCAGTGGCCGCTTGCTGTGCGGTGGTCTTACTTTTGTTTTG
CTCTTCCTCTATCTTGTCTAAAGCTTCCTTGGTGTCTTTTATCTCTATCCTTTGATGCACACAATAGAGG
GTTGCTACTGTATTATATAATGATCTAAGTTCTTCTGATCCTGTCTGAAGGGATGGTTGTAGCTGTCCCA
GTATTTGTCTACAGCCTTCTGATGTTTCTAACAGGCCAGGATTAACTGCGAATCGTTCTAGCTCCCTGCT
TGCCCATACTATATGTTTTAATTTATATTTTTTCTTTCCCCCTGGCCTTAACCGAATTTTTTCCCATCGC
GATCTAATTCTCCCCCGCTTAATACTGACGCTCTCGCACCCATCTCTCTCCTTCTAGCCTCCGCTAGTCA
AAATTTTTGGCGTACTCACCAGTCGCCGCCCCTCGCCTCTTGCCGTGCGCGCTTCAGCAAGCCGAGTCCT
GCGTCGAGAGAGCTCCTCTGGTTTCCCTTTCGCTTTCAAGTCCCTGTTCGGGCGCCACTGCTAGAGATTT
TCCACACTGACTAAAAGGGTCTGAGGGATCTCTAGTTACCAGAGTCACACAACAGACGGGCACACACTAC
TTGAAGCACTCAAGGCAAGCTTTATTGAGGCTTAAGCAGTGGGTTCCCTAGTTAGCCAGAGAGCTCCCAG
GCTCAGATCTGGTCTAACCAGAGAGACCCGTTTATGTATCGAGCTAGGCACTTAAATACAATATCTCTGC
AATGCGGCAATTCAGTGGTTCGTCCAATCCATGTCAGACCCGTCTGTTGCCTTCCTAATAAGGCACGATC
GTACCACCTTACTTCCACCAATCGGCATGCACGGTGCTTTTTCTCTCCTTGTAAGGCATGTTGCTAACTC
ATCGTTACCATGTTGCAAGACTACAAGAGTATTGCATAAGACTACACGCGT
Features (pLannotate 1.2.2; 32 found; start..end, strand, type, name):
      9..163     +  CDS            lacZα (fragment): LacZα fragment of β-galactosidase; lacZ fragment
    169..268     -  misc_feature   bom (fragment): basis of mobility region from pBR322
    370..405     -  CDS            rop (fragment): Rop protein, which maintains plasmids at low copy number; rop
    500..604     +  promoter       AmpR promoter: bla
    605..1465    +  CDS            AmpR: β-lactamase; bla; confers resistance to ampicillin, carbenicillin, and related antibiotics
   1636..2224    +  rep_origin     ori: high-copy-number ColE1/pMB1/pBR322/pUC origin of replication
   2407..2499    +  CDS            lacI (fragment): lac repressor; lacI; The lac repressor binds to the lac operator to inhibit transcription in E. coli. This inhibition can be relieved by adding lactose or isopropyl-β-D-thiogalactopyranoside (IPTG).
   2512..2533    +  protein_bind   CAP binding site: CAP binding activates transcription in the presence of cAMP. E. coli catabolite activator protein
   2548..2578    +  promoter       lac promoter: promoter for the E. coli lac operon
   2582..2604    +  protein_bind   lac operator (fragment): The lac repressor binds to the lac operator to inhibit transcription in E. coli. This inhibition can be relieved by adding lactose or isopropyl-β-D-thiogalactopyranoside (IPTG). lac repressor encoded by lacI
   2659..2794    -  rep_origin     SV40 ori: SV40 origin of replication
   2834..2955    -  polyA_signal   SV40 poly(A) signal: SV40 polyadenylation signal
   3027..3207    -  LTR            5' LTR (truncated): truncated 5' long terminal repeat (LTR) from HIV-1
   3193..3330    -  CDS            nef (fragment): NEF_HV1LA - Experimental evidence at protein level: Swiss-Prot protein existence level 1. Extracellular Nef protein targets CD4(+) T-lymphocytes for apoptosis by interacting with CXCR4 surface receptors. From Human immunodeficiency virus type 1 group M subtype B (isolate Lai) (HIV-1).
   3334..3922    -  misc_feature   WPRE: woodchuck hepatitis virus posttranscriptional regulatory element
   3932..4529    -  CDS            PuroR (fragment): puromycin N-acetyltransferase; pac from Streptomyces; confers resistance to puromycin
   4604..4684    -  CDS            3xHA: three tandem HA epitope tags
   4691..4738    -  CDS            nucleoplasmin NLS: bipartite nuclear localization signal from nucleoplasmin
   4739..8656    -  CDS            AsCpf1: CRISPR-associated protein from Acidaminococcus sp. BV3L6 (Zetsche et al., 2015)
   8731..8934    -  intron         EF-1α intron A: truncated intron upstream of the start codon of human EF-1α
   9560..9668    -  intron         EF-1α intron A (fragment): intron upstream of the start codon of human EF-1α
   9669..9880    -  promoter       EF-1α core promoter: core promoter for human elongation factor EF-1α
   9906..9972    -  CDS            small t antigen (fragment): SV40 (simian virus 40) small t antigen
   9992..10232   +  promoter       U6 promoter: RNA polymerase III promoter for human U6 snRNA
  10296..10321   +  misc_RNA       gRNA scaffold (fragment): guide RNA scaffold for the Streptococcus pyogenes CRISPR/Cas9 system
  10369..10484   -  misc_feature   cPPT/CTS: central polypurine tract and central termination sequence of HIV-1 (lacking the first T)
  10514..10614   -  CDS            Rev (fragment): human immunodeficiency virus 1 (HIV-1) Rev protein; rev; enhances nuclear export of unspliced and incompletely spliced viral mRNAs
  10991..11224   -  misc_feature   RRE: The Rev response element (RRE) of HIV-1 allows for Rev-dependent mRNA export from the nucleus to the cytoplasm.
  11395..11733   -  CDS            HIV-1 gag (fragment): gag protein from human immunodeficiency virus 1; gag
  11717..11842   -  misc_feature   HIV-1 Ψ: packaging signal of human immunodeficiency virus type 1
  11889..12069   -  LTR            5' LTR (truncated): truncated 5' long terminal repeat (LTR) from HIV-1
  12070..12296   -  promoter       RSV promoter: Rous sarcoma virus enhancer/promoter
