[The description below was written by a language model from this plasmid's Addgene catalogue record and pLannotate feature annotations shown in this document.]
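Description:
pRDA_550 is a 12.3 kb all-in-one lentiviral CRISPR vector that delivers both a guide RNA cassette and enhanced Acidaminococcus Cas12a (EnAsCas12a) from a single provirus. It is propagated in E. coli through a high-copy ColE1/pUC-type origin with ampicillin resistance (bla). Transduced mammalian cells are selected with puromycin. The viral backbone has the layout of a third-generation HIV-1 transfer vector. An RSV promoter drives a truncated 5' LTR, followed by the Ψ packaging signal with a gag fragment, the RRE for Rev-dependent export of the genomic RNA, and the cPPT/CTS. WPRE sits upstream of the truncated 3' LTR, and an SV40 poly(A) signal and SV40 origin lie outside the provirus. Short lacZα, lacI, rop, bom, nef and small t antigen hits are backbone or viral remnants rather than functional genes.

The payload consists of two transcription units annotated on opposite strands. A human U6 RNA polymerase III promoter drives the guide position, which the record describes as a BsmBI cloning cassette for inserting guide sequences. The small "SpCas9 gRNA scaffold" fragment flagged here is an automated partial match, and its role is not stated in the record. The EF1a promoter, annotated as the core promoter plus intron A segments, drives the AsCas12a open reading frame fused to a nucleoplasmin NLS and a 3xHA tag for nuclear targeting and detection. The puromycin N-acetyltransferase coding sequence follows downstream; the element linking it to Cas12a is not annotated. The associated publication used the vector for gene knockout and genetic interaction screening with multiplexed Cas12a guide arrays.
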