Addgene plasmid #203398: pRDA_550
Purpose: All-in-one lentiviral expression of gRNA and EnAsCas12a
Depositing lab: John Doench. Depositing organization: Broad Institute. Publication: Efficient gene knockout and genetic interaction screening using the in4mer CRISPR/Cas12a multiplex knockout platform. Esmaeili Anvar N, Lin C, Ma X, Wilson LL, Steger R, Sangree AK, Colic M, Wang SH, Doench JG, Hart T. Nat Commun. 2024 Apr 27;15(1):3577. doi: 10.1038/s41467-024-47795-3. PubMed 38678031.
Backbone
  Vector backbone: pRDA_550
  Total vector size (bp): 12301
  Vector type: Lentiviral, CRISPR
  Selectable markers: Puromycin
Growth in bacteria
  Bacterial resistance: Ampicillin, 100 μg/mL
  Growth temperature: 37°C
  Growth strain: NEB Stable
  Copy number: Unknown
Gene/Insert
  Gene/Insert name: Enhanced Acidaminococcus Cas12a
  gRNA/shRNA sequence: BsmBI Cloning cassette
  Promoter: EF1a
  Cloning method: Unknown
  Sequencing primers: 5′ n/a; 3′ n/a
Terms and licenses: Academic/Nonprofit Terms; Industry Terms: Not Available to Industry
Depositor comments: Please visit https://www.biorxiv.org/content/10.1101/2023.01.03.522655v1 for bioRxiv preprint.
How to cite: pRDA_550 was a gift from John Doench (Addgene plasmid # 203398 ; http://n2t.net/addgene:203398 ; RRID:Addgene_203398)
